>Addgene plasmid #56231 | mIFP-Mito-7 | depositor partial sequence | sequence record 87131 | insert sequence
CGTCAGATCCGCTAGCATGTCCGTCCTGACGCCGCTGCTGCTGCGGGGCTTGACAGGCTCGGCCCGGCGG
CTCCCAGTGCCGCGCGCCAAGATCCATTCGTTGGGGGATCCACCGGTCGCCACCATGTCGGTACCGCTGA
CTACCTCAGCATTCGGCCACGCGTTTCTGGCTAACTGTGAACGCGAGCAGATCCACCTGGCGGGCTCCAT
TCAGCCGCACGGTATCCTGCTGGCTGTGAAAGAGCCGGACAACGTGGTGATCCAGGCTTCTATTAACGCT
GCGGAGTTCCTGAACACCAACTCTGTTGTTGGCCGTCCGCTGCGTGACCTGGGCGGCGATCTGCCTTTGC
AGATCCTGCCGCACCTGAACGGCCCGCTGCACCTGGCTCCGATGACCCTGCGTTGTACCGTGGGTTCTCC
GCCGCGTCGTGTGGACTGTACCATTCATCGTCCGTCTAACGGCGGCCTGATCGTAGAACTGGAACCAGCA
ACCAAGACCACTAACATTGCGCCGGCTCTGGACGGTGCGTTTCATCGTATCACTTCTTCATCCTCCCTGA
TGGGCCTGTGTGACGAAACCGCGACTATTATCCGTGAGATTACTGGCTACGACCGTGTGATGGTAGTACG
TTTCGATGAAGAGGGTAATGGCGAAATTCTGTCCGAACGTCGTCGTGCGGACCTGGAAGCGTTCCTGGGT
AACCGCTACCCGGCGTCTACTATTCCGCAGATCGCTCGTCGCCTGTACGAACATAACCGTGTTCGCCTGC
TGGTAGATGTGAACTATACTCCGGTTCCGCTACAGCCGCGCATCAGCCCGCTGAACGGTCGTGATCTGGA
TATGTCCCTGTCTTGCCTGCGCTCTATGTCCCCGATCCACCAGAAATACATGCAGGACATGGGCGTTGGC
GCGACCCTGGTTTGCTCTCTGATGGTGTCTGGTCGTCTGTGGGGTCTGATCGCTTGCCACCACTACGAAC
CGCGCTTCGTTCCGTTCCACATTCGCGCTGCTGGCGAAGCGCTGGCGGAAACTTGTGCGATCCGCATCGC
GACGCTGGAGAGCTTTGCACAGTCTCAGTCCAAATGAGCGGCCGCGACTCTAGATCATA
