>Addgene plasmid #56231 | mIFP-Mito-7 | addgene partial sequence | sequence record 117670 | CMV-F 5'-CGCAAATGGGCGGTAGGCGTG-3'
TGAACCGTCAGATCCGCTAGCATGTCCGTCCTGACGCCGCTGCTGCTGCGGGGCTTGACAGGCTCGGCCC
GGCGGCTCCCAGTGCCGCGCGCCAAGATCCATTCGTTGGGGGATCCACCGGTCGCCACCATGTCGGTACC
GCTGACTACCTCAGCATTCGGCCACGCGTTTCTGGCTAACTGTGAACGCGAGCAGATCCACCTGGCGGGC
TCCATTCAGCCGCACGGTATCCTGCTGGCTGTGAAAGAGCCGGACAACGTGGTGATCCAGGCTTCTATTA
ACGCTGCGGAGTTCCTGAACACCAACTCTGTTGTTGGCCGTCCGCTGCGTGACCTGGGCGGCGATCTGCC
TTTGCAGATCCTGCCGCACCTGAACGGCCCGCTGCACCTGGCTCCGATGACCCTGCGTTGTACCGTGGGT
TCTCCGCCGCGTCGTGTGGACTGTACCATTCATCGTCCGTCTAACGGCGGCCTGATCGTAGAACTGGAAC
CAGCAACCAAGACCACTAACATTGCGCCGGCTCTGGACGGTGCGTTTCATCGTATCACTTCTTCATCCTC
CCTGATGGGCCTGTGTGACGAAACCGCGACTATTATCCGTGAGATTACTGGCTACGACCGTGTGATGGTA
GTACGTTTCGATGAAGAGGGTAATGGCGAAATTCTGTCCGAACGTCGTCGTGCGGACCTGGAAGCGTTCC
TGGGTAACCGCTACCCGGCGTCTACTATTCCGCAGATCGCTCGTCGCCTGTACGAACATAACCGTGTTCG
CCTGCTGGTAGATGTGAACTATACTCCGGTTCCGCTACAGCCGCGCATCAGCCCGCTGAACGGTCGTGAT
CTGGATATGTCCCTGTCTTGCCTGCGCTCTATGT
