[The description below was written by a language model from this plasmid's Addgene catalogue record.]
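Description:
mIFP-Mito-7 is a mammalian expression plasmid that targets the monomeric infrared fluorescent protein mIFP to mitochondria. It is built on an mIFP backbone of about 4.75 kb without the insert, is maintained at high copy in E. coli under kanamycin selection, and carries a neomycin resistance marker so that transfected mammalian cells can be selected with G418. The record does not include a feature table, so the origins of replication and the exact arrangement of the resistance cassette are not stated. The use of an SV40 polyA reverse sequencing primer suggests that an SV40 polyadenylation signal lies downstream of the expression cassette.

The insert, labelled "Mito", is derived from human COX8A, which encodes cytochrome c oxidase subunit 8A. The N-terminal presequence of this protein is widely used as a mitochondrial import signal that directs a fused cargo into the mitochondrial matrix, although the record does not specify how much of the COX8A coding sequence is present. Expression of the Mito–mIFP fusion is driven by the CMV promoter, a strong constitutive promoter in most mammalian cell lines. The record lists mIFP as the fusion partner without giving its position relative to the targeting sequence, nor does it state the cloning method.

The recorded excitation and emission maxima are 683 nm and 704 nm, placing the signal in the far-red/near-infrared range. As a bacteriophytochrome-derived protein, mIFP depends on a biliverdin chromophore for fluorescence. The construct serves as a mitochondrial localization marker for live-cell or fixed-cell imaging, and its spectral position should allow it to be combined with green and red fluorescent reporters.
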