Addgene plasmid #56231: mIFP-Mito-7
Purpose: Localization: Mitochondria, Excitation: 683, Emission: 704
Depositing lab: Michael Davidson. Depositing organization: Florida State University, Tallahassee. Publication: A naturally monomeric infrared fluorescent protein for protein labeling in vivo. Yu D, Baird MA, Allen JR, Howe ES, Klassen MP, Reade A, Makhijani K, Song Y, Liu S, Murthy Z, Zhang SQ, Weiner OD, Kornberg TB, Jan YN, Davidson MW, Shu X. Nat Methods. 2015 Aug;12(8):763-765. doi: 10.1038/nmeth.3447. Epub 2015 Jun 22. PubMed 26098020.
Backbone
  Vector backbone: mIFP
  Backbone size w/o insert (bp): 4750
  Vector type: Mammalian Expression
  Selectable markers: Neomycin (select with G418)
Growth in bacteria
  Bacterial resistance: Kanamycin, 50 μg/mL
  Growth temperature: 37°C
  Growth strain: DH5alpha
  Copy number: High Copy
Gene/Insert
  Gene/Insert name: Mito (alt name: NM_004074.2)
  Species: H. sapiens (human)
  Entrez Gene: COX8A (a.k.a. COX, COX8, COX8-2, COX8L, MC4DN15, VIII, VIII-L)
  Promoter: CMV
  Tag / fusion protein: mIFP
  Cloning method: Unknown
  Sequencing primers: 5′ CMV-F; 3′ SV40pA-R
Terms and licenses: Academic/Nonprofit Terms; Industry Terms
Depositor comments: . Excitation = 683; Emission = 704
How to cite: mIFP-Mito-7 was a gift from Michael Davidson (Addgene plasmid # 56231 ; http://n2t.net/addgene:56231 ; RRID:Addgene_56231)
